Addgene plasmid #38892: DMPK
Purpose: Bacterial expression for structure determination; may not be full ORF
Depositing lab: Nicola Burgess-Brown. Depositing organization: University of Oxford.
Backbone
  Vector backbone: pNIC28-Bsa4
  Backbone manufacturer: SGC
  Vector type: Bacterial Expression
Growth in bacteria
  Bacterial resistance: Kanamycin, 50 μg/mL
  Growth temperature: 37°C
  Growth strain: Mach1
  Copy number: Low Copy
Gene/Insert
  Gene/Insert name: DMPK (alt names: myotonin-protein kinase, Form I; PDB:2VD5)
  Species: H. sapiens (human)
  Insert size (bp): 1317
  Entrez Gene: DMPK (a.k.a. DM, DM1, DM1PK, DMK, MDPK, MT-PK)
  Tag / fusion protein: His Tev (N terminal on insert)
  Cloning method: Ligation Independent Cloning
  Sequencing primers: 5′ T7; 3′ T7-term
Terms and licenses: Academic/Nonprofit Terms; Industry Terms: Not Available to Industry
How to cite: DMPK was a gift from Nicola Burgess-Brown (Addgene plasmid # 38892 ; http://n2t.net/addgene:38892 ; RRID:Addgene_38892)
