[The description below was written by a language model from this plasmid's Addgene catalogue record.]
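Description:
DMPK is a bacterial expression plasmid built on the pNIC28-Bsa4 backbone from the SGC, designed to produce recombinant human myotonin-protein kinase (dystrophia myotonica protein kinase, DMPK) in E. coli for structural biology. It is maintained as a low-copy plasmid under kanamycin selection. No feature table accompanies the record, so the origin of replication and the promoter are not explicitly stated. However, the listed sequencing primers (T7 forward and T7 terminator reverse) indicate that the insert lies between T7 promoter and terminator regions, as is typical of T7 polymerase-driven expression vectors.

The insert is a 1317 bp fragment of the human DMPK coding sequence (Form I), introduced by ligation-independent cloning. The record notes that it may not be the full open reading frame. This is common for constructs trimmed to domain boundaries that express and crystallise well, although the exact boundaries are not given here. The protein carries an N-terminal His tag followed by a TEV protease cleavage site. The His tag allows capture by immobilised metal affinity chromatography, and TEV cleavage then removes it to leave near-native protein. The alternative names link the construct to a deposited Protein Data Bank structure, consistent with its stated purpose of bacterial expression for structure determination. It would also suit any application that needs purified DMPK protein, such as biochemical or biophysical characterisation of the kinase, which is encoded by the gene associated with myotonic dystrophy type 1.
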