>Addgene plasmid #38892 | DMPK | depositor partial sequence | sequence record 48950 | DMPK sequence 1317 bps
ATGCACCATCATCATCATCATTCTTCTGGTGTAGATCTGGGTACCGAGAACCTGTACTTCCAATCCATGC
AGCAGCTGGTGTTGGACCCGGGCTTCCTGGGGCTGGAGCCCCTGCTCGACCTTCTCCTGGGCGTCCACCA
GGAGCTGGGCGCCTCCGAACTGGCCCAGGACAAGTACGTGGCCGACTTCTTGCAGTGGGCGGAGCCCATC
GTGGTGAGGCTTAAGGAGGTCCGACTGCAGAGGGACGACTTCGAGATTCTGAAGGTGATCGGACGCGGGG
CGTTCAGCGAGGTAGCGGTAGTGAAGATGAAGCAGACGGGCCAGGTGTATGCCATGAAGATCATGAACAA
GTGGGACATGCTGAAGAGGGGCGAGGTGTCGTGCTTCCGTGAGGAGAGGGACGTGTTGGTGAATGGGGAC
CGGCGGTGGATCACGCAGCTGCACTTCGCCTTCCAGGATGAGAACTACCTGTACCTGGTCATGGAGTATT
ACGTGGGCGGGGACCTGCTGACACTGCTGAGCAAGTTTGGGGAGCGGATTCCGGCCGAGATGGCGCGCTT
CTACCTGGCGGAGATTGTCATGGCCATAGACTCGGTGCACCGGCTTGGCTACGTGCACAGGGACATCAAA
CCCGACAACATCCTGCTGGACCGCTGTGGCCACATCCGCCTGGCCGACTTCGGCTCTTGCCTCAAGCTGC
GGGCAGATGGAACGGTGCGGTCGCTGGTGGCTGTGGGCACCCCAGACTACCTGTCCCCCGAGATCCTGCA
GGCTGTGGGCGGTGGGCCTGGGACAGGCAGCTACGGGCCCGAGTGTGACTGGTGGGCGCTGGGTGTATTC
GCCTATGAAATGTTCTATGGGCAGACGCCCTTCTACGCGGATTCCACGGCGGAGACCTATGGCAAGATCG
TCCACTACAAGGAGCACCTCTCTCTGCCGCTGGTGGACGAAGGGGTCCCTGAGGAGGCTCGAGACTTCAT
TCAGCGGTTGCTGTGTCCCCCGGAGACACGGCTGGGCCGGGGTGGAGCAGGCGACTTCCGGACACATCCC
TTCTTCTTTGGCCTCGACTGGGATGGTCTCCGGGACAGCGTGCCCCCCTTTACACCGGATTTCGAAGGTG
CCACCGACACATGCAACTTCGACTTGGTGGAGGACGGGCTCACTGCCATGGTGAGCGGGGGCGGGGAGAC
ACTGTCGGACATTCGGGAAGGTGCGCCGCTAGGGGTCCACCTGCCTTTTGTGGGCTACTCCTACTCCTGC
ATGGCCCTCAGGGACAGTGAGGTCCCAGGCCCCACACCCTGACAGTAAAGGTGGATA
