>Addgene plasmid #38892 | DMPK | addgene partial sequence | sequence record 51204 | T7_term
TCGAATTCGGATCCGTATCCACCTTTACTGTCAGGGTGTGGGGCCTGGGACCTCACTGTCCCTGAGGGCC
ATGCAGGAGTAGGAGTAGCCCACAAAAGGCAGGTGGACCCCTAGCGGCGCACCTTCCCGAATGTCCGACA
GTGTCTCCCCGCCCCCGCTCACCATGGCAGTGAGCCCGTCCTCCACCAAGTCGAAGTTGCATGTGTCGGT
GGCACCTTCGAAATCCGGTGTAAAGGGGGGCACGCTGTCCCGGAGACCATCCCAGTCGAGGCCAAAGAAG
AAGGGATGTGTCCGGAAGTCGCCTGCTCCACCCCGGCCCAGCCGTGTCTCCGGGGGACACAGCAACCGCT
GAATGAAGTCTCGAGCCTCCTCAGGGACCCCTTCGTCCACCAGCGGCAGAGAGAGGTGCTCCTTGTAGTG
GACGATCTTGCCATAGGTCTCCGCCGTGGAATCCGCGTAGAAGGGCGTCTGCCCATAGAACATTTCATAG
GCGAATACACCCAGCGCCCACCAGTCACACTCGGGCCCGTAGCTGCCTGTCCCAGGCCCACCGCCCACAG
CCTGCAGGATCTCGGGGGACAGGTAGTCTGGGGTGCCCACAGCCACCAGCGACCGCACCGTTCCATCTGC
CCGCAGCTTGAGGCAAGAGCCGAAGTCGGCCAGGCGGATGTGGCCACAGCGGTCCAGCAGGATGTTGTCG
GGTTTGATGTCCCTGTGCACGTAGCCAAGCCGGTGCACCGAGTCTATGGCCATGACAATCTCCGCCAGGT
AGAAGCGCGCCATCTCGGCCGGAATCCGCTCCCCAAACTTGCTCAGCAGTGTCAGCAGGTCCCCG
