>Addgene plasmid #38892 | DMPK | addgene partial sequence | sequence record 51207 | T7 5'-TAATACGACTCACTATAGGG-3'
CTCTGAATAATTTTGTTTAACTTTAAGAAGGAGATATACATATGCACCATCATCATCATCATTCTTCTGG
TGTAGATCTGGGTACCGAGAACCTGTACTTCCAATCCATGCAGCAGCTGGTGTTGGACCCGGGCTTCCTG
GGGCTGGAGCCCCTGCTCGACCTTCTCCTGGGCGTCCACCAGGAGCTGGGCGCCTCCGAACTGGCCCAGG
ACAAGTACGTGGCCGACTTCTTGCAGTGGGCGGAGCCCATCGTGGTGAGGCTTAAGGAGGTCCGACTGCA
GAGGGACGACTTCGAGATTCTGAAGGTGATCGGACGCGGGGCGTTCAGCGAGGTAGCGGTAGTGAAGATG
AAGCAGACGGGCCAGGTGTATGCCATGAAGATCATGAACAAGTGGGACATGCTGAAGAGGGGCGAGGTGT
CGTGCTTCCGTGAGGAGAGGGACGTGTTGGTGAATGGGGACCGGCGGTGGATCACGCAGCTGCACTTCGC
CTTCCAGGATGAGAACTACCTGTACCTGGTCATGGAGTATTACGTGGGCGGGGACCTGCTGACACTGCTG
AGCAAGTTTGGGGAGCGGATTCCGGCCGAGATGGCGCGCTTCTACCTGGCGGAGATTGTCATGGCCATAG
ACTCGGTGCACCGGCTTGGCTACGTGCACAGGGACATCAAACCCGACAACATCCTGCTGGACCGCTGTGG
CCACATCCGCCTGGCCGACTTCGGCTCTTGCCTCAAGCTGCGGGCAGATGGAACGGTGCGGTCGCTGGTG
GCTGTGGGCACCCCAGACTACCTGTCCCCCGAGATCCTGCAGGCTGTGGGCGGTGGGCCTGGGACAGGCA
GCTACGGGCCCGAGTGTGACTGGTGGGCGCTGGGTGTATT
